Addgene plasmid #114260: pMXBK_cFq
Purpose: POC12402, MetClo assembly vector with F replication origin and kanamycin resistance for BsaI-based MetClo, adaptor sequence type c-q
Depositing lab: Christopher A. O'Callaghan. Depositing organization: University of Oxford. Publication: MetClo: methylase-assisted hierarchical DNA assembly using a single type IIS restriction enzyme. Lin D, O'Callaghan CA. Nucleic Acids Res. 2018 Jul 9. pii: 5050631. doi: 10.1093/nar/gky596. PubMed 29986052.
Backbone
  Vector backbone: pMXBK
  Vector type: Synthetic Biology
Growth in bacteria
  Bacterial resistance: Kanamycin, 50 μg/mL
  Growth temperature: 37°C
  Growth strain: DH5alpha
  Copy number: High Copy
Gene/Insert
  Gene/Insert name: LacZalpha
  Species: Synthetic
  Cloning method: Restriction Enzyme; 5′ cloning site unknown (unknown if destroyed)
Terms and licenses: Academic/Nonprofit Terms; Industry Terms: Not Available to Industry
How to cite: pMXBK_cFq was a gift from Christopher A. O'Callaghan (Addgene plasmid # 114260 ; http://n2t.net/addgene:114260 ; RRID:Addgene_114260)
