[The description below was written by a language model from this plasmid's Addgene catalogue record and pLannotate feature annotations shown in this document.]
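Description:
pMXBK_cFq is a synthetic-biology assembly (destination) vector from the MetClo system, a methylase-assisted hierarchical DNA assembly method that uses a single type IIS restriction enzyme at every level. This version is built on the pMXBK backbone for BsaI-based MetClo and carries the "c-q" type of adaptor sequences, which define the overhangs flanking the assembled product. It is propagated in E. coli under kanamycin selection, provided by an aphA-3-type aminoglycoside phosphotransferase gene driven by the bla (AmpR) promoter.

The roughly 8 kb sequence contains a complete F-plasmid replication and partitioning module: ori2/oriS, the repE initiator, the incC incompatibility region, and the sopA, sopB and sopC partitioning functions, along with a resD fragment. This BAC-style system supports stable, low-copy maintenance of large assemblies. The feature table also shows a high-copy ColE1/pUC-type origin lying next to the LacZα cassette, which fits the catalogue's "high copy" designation for the empty vector. One plausible reading is that this origin sits within the replaceable region and is lost on assembly, leaving only the F origin, but the record does not state this, and the positions of the BsaI sites are not annotated.

The listed insert is a LacZα selection cassette comprising the CAP binding site, lac promoter and operator, a pUC18/19 polylinker and the lacZα fragment, with small lacI and bom remnants alongside. Displacement of this cassette by assembled fragments allows blue/white screening for correct clones. The vector is therefore intended as a recipient for building large multi-fragment constructs in hierarchical MetClo assemblies.
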