Features (pLannotate 1.2.2; 18 found; start..end, strand, type, name):
    224..812     +  rep_origin     ori: high-copy-number ColE1/pMB1/pBR322/pUC origin of replication
    995..1087    +  CDS            lacI (fragment): lac repressor; lacI; The lac repressor binds to the lac operator to inhibit transcription in E. coli. This inhibition can be relieved by adding lactose or isopropyl-β-D-thiogalactopyranoside (IPTG).
   1100..1121    +  protein_bind   CAP binding site: CAP binding activates transcription in the presence of cAMP. E. coli catabolite activator protein
   1136..1166    +  promoter       lac promoter: promoter for the E. coli lac operon
   1174..1190    +  protein_bind   lac operator: The lac repressor binds to the lac operator to inhibit transcription in E. coli. This inhibition can be relieved by adding lactose or isopropyl-β-D-thiogalactopyranoside (IPTG). lac repressor encoded by lacI
   1227..1283    -  misc_feature   MCS: pUC18/19 multiple cloning site
   1280..1437    +  CDS            lacZα (fragment): LacZα fragment of β-galactosidase; lacZ fragment
   1443..1542    -  misc_feature   bom (fragment): basis of mobility region from pBR322
   1692..1796    +  promoter       AmpR promoter: bla
   1797..2591    +  CDS            KanR: aminoglycoside phosphotransferase; aphA-3; confers resistance to kanamycin
   2595..2939    +  CDS            resD (fragment): REDF_ECOLI - Also known as D. Protein inferred from homology: Swiss-Prot protein existence level 3. Acts as a repressor of transcription and as a site-specific resolvase that cleaves at the RfsF site. From Escherichia coli (strain K12).
   3406..3625    +  rep_origin     ori2: secondary origin of replication for the bacterial F plasmid; also known as oriS
   3716..4468    +  CDS            repE: REPE1_ECOLI - Also known as E, rep. Experimental evidence at protein level: Swiss-Prot protein existence level 1. Replication initiator in the monomeric form, and autogenous repressor in the dimeric form. From Escherichia coli (strain K12).
   4474..4724    +  misc_feature   incC: incC; incompatibility region of the bacterial F plasmid
   5050..6225    +  CDS            sopA: partitioning protein for the bacterial F plasmid; sopA
   6225..7193    +  CDS            sopB: SOPB_ECOLI - Also known as B. Experimental evidence at protein level: Swiss-Prot protein existence level 1. Control of plasmid partitioning; required to recognize the cis-acting. Binds specifically with the DNA segment containing the sopC region. SopB is trans-acting. From Escherichia coli (strain K12).
   7269..7742    +  misc_feature   sopC: sopC; centromere-like partitioning region of the bacterial F plasmid
   7842..1       +  CDS            yuaZ (fragment) (across the origin): YUAZ_ECO57 - Protein predicted: Swiss-Prot protein existence level 4. From Escherichia coli O157:H7.
>Addgene plasmid #114260 | pMXBK_cFq | addgene full sequence | sequence record 225164 | Addgene NGS Result
CACTCTGTGACTTGGTCTCAACAGGGAGTGAGACCGGCCTAGCAGGTGTGAGTTTGTCAGACCAAGTTTA
CTCATATATACTTTAGATTGATTTAAAACTTCATTTTTAATTTAAAAGGATCTAGGTGAAGATCCTTTTT
GATAATCTCATGACCAAAATCCCTTAACGTGAGTTTTCGTTCCACTGAGCGTCAGACCCCGTAGAAAAGA
TCAAAGGATCTTCTTGAGATCCTTTTTTTCTGCGCGTAATCTGCTGCTTGCAAACAAAAAAACCACCGCT
ACCAGCGGTGGTTTGTTTGCCGGATCAAGAGCTACCAACTCTTTTTCCGAAGGTAACTGGCTTCAGCAGA
GCGCAGATACCAAATACTGTTCTTCTAGTGTAGCCGTAGTTAGGCCACCACTTCAAGAACTCTGTAGCAC
CGCCTACATACCTCGCTCTGCTAATCCTGTTACCAGTGGCTGCTGCCAGTGGCGATAAGTCGTGTCTTAC
CGGGTTGGACTCAAGACGATAGTTACCGGATAAGGCGCAGCGGTCGGGCTGAACGGGGGGTTCGTGCACA
CAGCCCAGCTTGGAGCGAACGACCTACACCGAACTGAGATACCTACAGCGTGAGCTATGAGAAAGCGCCA
CGCTTCCCGAAGGGAGAAAGGCGGACAGGTATCCGGTAAGCGGCAGGGTCGGAACAGGAGAGCGCACGAG
GGAGCTTCCAGGGGGAAACGCCTGGTATCTTTATAGTCCTGTCGGGTTTCGCCACCTCTGACTTGAGCGT
CGATTTTTGTGATGCTCGTCAGGGGGGCGGAGCCTATGGAAAAACGCCAGCAACGCGGCCTTTTTACGGT
TCCTGGCCTTTTGCTGGCCTTTTGCTCACATGTTCTTTCCTGCGTTATCCCCTGATTCTGTGGATAACCG
TATTACCGCCTTTGAGTGAGCTGATACCGCTCGCCGCAGCCGAACGACCGAGCGCAGCGAGTCAGTGAGC
GAGGAAGCGGAAGAGCGCCCAATACGCAAACCGCCTCTCCCCGCGCGTTGGCCGATTCATTAATGCAGCT
GGCACGACAGGTTTCCCGACTGGAAAGCGGGCAGTGAGCGCAACGCAATTAATGTGAGTTAGCTCACTCA
TTAGGCACCCCAGGCTTTACACTTTATGCTTCCGGCTCGTATGTTGTGTGGAATTGTGAGCGGATAACAA
TTTCACACAGGAAACAGCTATGACCATGATTACGCCAAGCTTGCATGCCTGCAGGTCGACTCTAGAGGAT
CCCCGGGTACCGAGCTCGAATTCACTGGCCGTCGTTTTACAACGTCGTGACTGGGAAAACCCTGGCGTTA
CCCAACTTAATCGCCTTGCAGCACATCCCCCTTTCGCCAGCTGGCGTAATAGCGAAGAGGCCCGCACCGA
TCGCCCTTCCCAACAGTTGCGCAGCCTGAATGGCGAATGGCGCCTGATGCGGTATTTTCTCCTTACGCAT
CTGTGCGGTATTTCACACCGCATATGGTGCACTCTCAGTACAATCTGCTCTGATGCCGCATAGTTAAGCC
AGCCCCGACACCCGCCAACACCCGCTGACGCGCCCTGACGGGCTTGTCTGCTCCCGGCATCCGCTTACAG
ACAAGCTGTGACAAGTACCACCTGGAACGCCAAAGGTCTCACGCTTGAGACCAAGTCACGAAGTGTGCGG
CCGCCTTCGTGCGCGGAACCCCTATTTGTTTATTTTTCTAAATACATTCAAATATGTATCCGCTCATGAG
ACAATAACCCTGATAAATGCTTCAATAATATTGAAAAAGGAAGAGTATGGCTAAAATGAGAATATCACCG
GAATTGAAAAAACTGATCGAAAAATACCGCTGCGTAAAAGATACGGAAGGAATGTCTCCTGCTAAGGTAT
ATAAGCTGGTGGGAGAAAATGAAAACCTATATTTAAAAATGACGGACAGCCGGTATAAAGGGACCACCTA
TGATGTGGAACGGGAAAAGGACATGATGCTATGGCTGGAAGGAAAGCTGCCTGTTCCAAAGGTCCTGCAC
TTTGAACGGCATGATGGCTGGAGCAATCTGCTCATGAGTGAGGCCGATGGCGTCCTTTGCTCGGAAGAGT
ATGAAGATGAACAAAGCCCTGAAAAGATTATCGAGCTGTATGCGGAGTGCATCAGGCTCTTTCACTCCAT
CGACATATCGGATTGTCCCTATACGAATAGCTTAGACAGCCGCTTAGCCGAATTGGATTACTTACTGAAT
AACGATCTGGCCGATGTGGATTGCGAAAACTGGGAAGAGGACACTCCATTTAAAGATCCGCGCGAGCTGT
ATGATTTTTTAAAGACGGAAAAGCCCGAAGAGGAACTTGTCTTTTCCCACGGCGACCTGGGAGACAGCAA
CATCTTTGTGAAAGATGGCAAAGTAAGTGGCTTTATTGATCTTGGGAGAAGCGGCAGGGCGGACAAGTGG
TATGACATTGCCTTCTGCGTCCGGTCGCTCAGGGAGGATATCGGGGAAGAACAGTATGTCGAGCTATTTT
TTGACTTACTGGGGATCAAGCCTGATTGGGAGAAAATAAAATATTATATTTTACTGGATGAATTGTTTTA
GGAGCTGGAGCGGCGTAACCGTCGCACAGGAAGGACAGAGAAAGCGCGGATCTGGGAAGTGACGGACAGA
ACGGTCAGGACCTGGATTGGGGAGGCGGTTGCCGCCGCTGCTGCTGACGGTGTGACGTTCTCTGTTCCGG
TCACACCACATACGTTCCGCCATTCCTATGCGATGCACATGCTGTATGCCGGTATACCGCTGAAAGTTCT
GCAAAGCCTGATGGGACATAAGTCCATCAGTTCAACGGAAGTCTACACGAAGGTTTTTGCGCTGGATGTG
GCTGCCCGGCTCCGGGTGCAGTTTGCGATGCCGGAGTCTGATGCGGTTGCGATGCTGAAACAATTATCCT
GAGAATAAATGCCTTGGCCTTTATATGGAAATGTGGAACTGAGTGGATATGCTGTTTTTGTCTGTTAAAC
AGAGAAGCTGGCTGTTATCCACTGAGAAGCGAACGAAACAGTCGGGAAAATCTCCCATTATCGTAGAGAT
CCGCATTATTAATCTCAGGAGCCTGTGTAGCGTTTATAGGAAGTAGTGTTCTGTCATGATGCCTGCAAGC
GGTAACGAAAACGATTTGAATATGCCTTCAGGAACAATAGAAATCTTCGTGCGGTGTTACGTTGAAGTGG
AGCGGATTATGTCAGCAATGGACAGAACAACCTAATGAACACAGAACCATGATGTGGTCTGTCCTTTTAC
AGCCAGTAGTGCTCGCCGCAGTCGAGCGACAGGGCGAAGCCCTCGAGTGAGCGAGGAAGCACCAGGGAAC
AGCACTTATATATTCTGCTTACACACGATGCCTGAAAAAACTTCCCTTGGGGTTATCCACTTATCCACGG
GGATATTTTTATAATTATTTTTTTTATAGTTTTTAGATCTTCTTTTTTAGAGCGCCTTGTAGGCCTTTAT
CCATGCTGGTTCTAGAGAAGGTGTTGTGACAAATTGCCCTTTCAGTGTGACAAATCACCCTCAAATGACA
GTCCTGTCTGTGACAAATTGCCCTTAACCCTGTGACAAATTGCCCTCAGAAGAAGCTGTTTTTTCACAAA
GTTATCCCTGCTTATTGACTCTTTTTTATTTAGTGTGACAATCTAAAAACTTGTCACACTTCACATGGAT
CTGTCATGGCGGAAACAGCGGTTATCAATCACAAGAAACGTAAAAATAGCCCGCGAATCGTCCAGTCAAA
CGACCTCACTGAGGCGGCATATAGTCTCTCCCGGGATCAAAAACGTATGCTGTATCTGTTCGTTGACCAG
ATCAGAAAATCTGATGGCACCCTACAGGAACATGACGGTATCTGCGAGATCCATGTTGCTAAATATGCTG
AAATATTCGGATTGACCTCTGCGGAAGCCAGTAAGGATATACGGCAGGCATTGAAGAGTTTCGCGGGGAA
GGAAGTGGTTTTTTATCGCCCTGAAGAGGATGCCGGCGATGAAAAAGGCTATGAATCTTTTCCTTGGTTT
ATCAAACGTGCGCACAGTCCATCCAGAGGGCTTTACAGTGTACATATCAACCCATATCTCATTCCCTTCT
TTATCGGGTTACAGAACCGGTTTACGCAGTTTCGGCTTAGTGAAACAAAAGAAATCACCAATCCGTATGC
CATGCGTTTATACGAATCCCTGTGTCAGTATCGTAAGCCGGATGGCTCAGGCATCGTGTCTCTGAAAATC
GACTGGATCATAGAGCGTTACCAGCTGCCTCAAAGTTACCAGCGTATGCCTGACTTCCGCCGCCGCTTCC
TGCAGGTCTGTGTTAATGAGATCAACAGCAGAACTCCAATGCGCCTCTCATACATTGAGAAAAAGAAAGG
CCGCCAGACGACTCATATCGTATTTTCCTTCCGCGATATCACTTCCATGACGACAGGATAGTCTGAGGGT
TATCTGTCACAGATTTGAGGGTGGTTCGTCACATTTGTTCTGACCTACTGAGGGTAATTTGTCACAGTTT
TGCTGTTTCCTTCAGCCTGCATGGATTTTCTCATACTTTTTGAACTGTAATTTTTAAGGAAGCCAAATTT
GAGGGCAGTTTGTCACAGTTGATTTCCTTCTCTTTCCCTTCGTCATGTGACCTGATATCGGGGGTTAGTT
CGTCATCATTGATGAGGGTTGATTATCACAGTTTATTACTCTGAATTGGCTATCCGCGTGTGTACCTCTA
CCTGGAGTTTTTCCCACGGTGGATATTTCTTCTTGCGCTGAGCGTAAGAGCTATCTGACAGAACAGTTCT
TCTTTGCTTCCTCGCCAGTTCGCTCGCTATGCTCGGTTACACGGCTGCGGCGAGCGCTAGTGATAATAAG
TGACTGAGGTATGTGGTGTTCTTATCTCCTTTTGTAGTGTTGCTCTTATTTTAAACAACTTTGCGGTTTT
TTGATGACTTTGCGATTTTGTTGTTGCTTTGCAGTAAATTGCAAGATTTAATAAAAAAACGCAAAGCAAT
GATTAAAGGATGTTCAGAATGAAACTCATGGAAACACTTAACCAGTGCATAAACGCTGGTCATGAAATGA
CGAAGGCTATCGCCATTGCACAGTTTAATGATGACAGCCCGGAAGCGAGGAAAATAACCCGGCGCTGGAG
AATAGGTGAAGCAGCGGATTTAGTTGGGGTTTCTTCTCAGGCTATCAGAGATGCCGAGAAAGCAGGGCGA
CTACCGCACCCGGATATGGAAATTCGAGGACGGGTTGAGCAACGTGTTGGTTATACAATTGAACAAATTA
ATCATATGCGTGATGTGTTTGGTACGCGATTGCGACGTGCTGAGGACGTATTTCCACCGGTGATCGGGGT
TGCTGCCCATAAAGGTGGCGTTTACAAAACCTCAGTTTCTGTTCATCTTGCTCAGGATCTGGCTCTGAAG
GGGCTACGTGTTTTGCTCGTGGAAGGTAACGACCCCCAGGGAACAGCCTCAATGTATCACGGATGGGTAC
CAGATCTTCATATTCATGCAGAAGATACTCTCCTGCCTTTCTATCTTGGGGAAAAGGACGATGTCACTTA
TGCAATAAAGCCCACTTGCTGGCCGGGGCTTGACATTATTCCTTCCTGTCTGGCTCTGCACCGTATTGAA
ACTGAGTTAATGGGCAAATTTGATGAAGGTAAACTGCCCACCGATCCACACCTGATGCTCCGACTGGCCA
TTGAAACTGTTGCTCATGACTATGATGTCATAGTTATTGACAGCGCGCCTAACCTGGGTATCGGCACGAT
TAATGTCGTATGTGCTGCTGATGTGCTGATTGTTCCCACGCCTGCTGAGTTGTTTGACTACACCTCCGCA
CTGCAGTTTTTCGATATGCTTCGTGATCTGCTCAAGAACGTTGATCTTAAAGGGTTCGAGCCTGATGTAC
GTATTTTGCTTACCAAATACAGCAATAGTAATGGCTCTCAGTCCCCGTGGATGGAGGAGCAAATTCGGGA
TGCCTGGGGAAGCATGGTTCTAAAAAATGTTGTACGTGAAACGGATGAAGTTGGTAAAGGTCAGATCCGG
ATGAGAACTGTTTTTGAACAGGCCATTGATCAACGCAGTTCAACTGGTGCCTGGAGAAATGCTCTTTCTA
TTTGGGAACCTGTCTGCAATGAAATTTTCGATCGTCTGATTAAACCACGCTGGGAGATTAGATAATGAAG
CGTGCGCCTGTTATTCCAAAACATACGCTCAATACTCAACCGGTTGAAGATACTTCGTTATCGACACCAG
CTGCCCCGATGGTGGATTCGTTAATTGCGCGCGTAGGAGTAATGGCTCGCGGTAATGCCATTACTTTGCC
TGTATGTGGTCGGGATGTGAAGTTTACTCTTGAAGTGCTCCGGGGTGATAGTGTTGAGAAAACCTCTCGG
GTATGGTCAGGTAATGAACGTGACCAGGAGCTGCTTACTGAGGACGCACTGGATGATCTCATCCCTTCTT
TTCTACTGACTGGTCAACAGACACCGGCGTTCGGTCGAAGAGTATCTGGTGTCATAGAAATTGCCGATGG
GAGTCGCCGTCGTAAAGCTGCTGCACTTACCGAAAGTGATTATCGTGTTCTGGTTGGCGAGCTGGATGAT
GAGCAGATGGCTGCATTATCCAGATTGGGTAACGATTATCGCCCAACAAGTGCTTATGAACGTGGTCAGC
GTTATGCAAGCCGATTGCAGAATGAATTTGCTGGAAATATTTCTGCGCTGGCTGATGCGGAAAATATTTC
ACGTAAGATTATTACCCGCTGTATCAACACCGCCAAATTGCCTAAATCAGTTGTTGCTCTTTTTTCTCAC
CCCGGTGAACTATCTGCCCGGTCAGGTGATGCACTTCAAAAAGCCTTTACAGATAAAGAGGAATTACTTA
AGCAGCAGGCATCTAACCTTCATGAGCAGAAAAAAGCTGGGGTGATATTTGAAGCTGAAGAAGTTATCAC
TCTTTTAACTTCTGTGCTTAAAACGTCATCTGCATCAAGAACTAGTTTAAGCTCACGACATCAGTTTGCT
CCTGGAGCGACAGTATTGTATAAGGGCGATAAAATGGTGCTTAACCTGGACAGGTCACGTGTTCCAACTG
AGTGTATAGAGAAAATTGAGGCCATTCTTAAGGAACTTGAAAAGCCAGCACCCTGATGCGACCACGTTTT
AGTCTACGTTTATCTGTCTTTACTTAATGTCCTTTGTTACAGGCCAGAAAGCATAACTGGCCTGAATATT
CTCTCTGGGCCCACTGTTCCACTTGTATCGTCGGTCTGATAATCAGACTGGGACCACGGTCCCACTCGTA
TCGTCGGTCTGATTATTAGTCTGGGACCACGGTCCCACTCGTATCGTCGGTCTGATTATTAGTCTGGGAC
CACGGTCCCACTCGTATCGTCGGTCTGATAATCAGACTGGGACCACGGTCCCACTCGTATCGTCGGTCTG
ATTATTAGTCTGGGACCATGGTCCCACTCGTATCGTCGGTCTGATTATTAGTCTGGGACCACGGTCCCAC
TCGTATCGTCGGTCTGATTATTAGTCTGGAACCACGGTCCCACTCGTATCGTCGGTCTGATTATTAGTCT
GGGACCACGGTCCCACTCGTATCGTCGGTCTGATTATTAGTCTGGGACCACGATCCCACTCGTGTTGTCG
GTCTGATTATCGGTCTGGGACCACGGTCCCACTTGTATTGTCGATCAGACTATCAGCGTGAGACTACGAT
TCCATCAATGCCTGTCAAGGGCAAGTATTGACATGTCGTCGTAACCTGTAGAACGGAGTAACCTCGGTGT
GCGGTTGTATGCCTGCTGTGGATTGCTGCTGTGTCCTGCTTATCCACAACATTTTGCGCACGGTTATGTG
GACAAAATACCTGGTTACCCAGGCCGTGCCGGCACGTTAACCGGGCTGCATCCGATGCAAGTGTGTCGCT
GTCGACGCAAGCGGCCGCA
